Addgene plasmid #157686: pcDNA5-FRT-TO-FH-Nsp5
Purpose: mammalian expression of N-terminally Flag-His8 tagged SARS-CoV-2 Nsp5 under control of a tetracycline-inducible promoter
Depositing lab: David Tollervey. Depositing organization: University of Edinburgh. Publication: Integrative vectors for regulated expression of SARS-CoV-2 proteins implicated in RNA metabolism. Bresson S, Robertson N, Sani E, Turowski TW, Shchepachev V, Kompauerova M, Spanos C, Helwak A, Tollervey D. Wellcome Open Res. 2020 Nov 3;5:261. doi: 10.12688/wellcomeopenres.16322.1. eCollection 2020. PubMed 33313418.
Backbone
  Vector backbone: pcDNA5-FRT-TO
  Backbone manufacturer: Thermo Fisher
  Vector type: Mammalian Expression
  Selectable markers: Hygromycin
Growth in bacteria
  Bacterial resistance: Ampicillin, 100 μg/mL
  Growth temperature: 37°C
  Growth strain: DH5alpha
  Copy number: High Copy
Gene/Insert
  Gene/Insert name: FH-Nsp5
  Species: SARS-CoV-2
  Mutation: codon optimized
  Entrez Gene: ORF1ab (a.k.a. GU280_gp01)
  Tag / fusion protein: Flag-His8 (N terminal on backbone)
  Cloning method: Restriction Enzyme; 5′ cloning site Unknown (unknown if destroyed); 3′ cloning site Unknown (unknown if destroyed)
Resource information
  A portion of this plasmid was derived from a plasmid made by: IDT
Terms and licenses: Academic/Nonprofit Terms; Industry Terms
How to cite: pcDNA5-FRT-TO-FH-Nsp5 was a gift from David Tollervey (Addgene plasmid # 157686 ; http://n2t.net/addgene:157686 ; RRID:Addgene_157686)
