[The description below was written by a language model from this plasmid's Addgene catalogue record and pLannotate feature annotations shown in this document.]
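Description:
pcDNA5-FRT-TO-FH-Nsp5 is a 6.1 kb mammalian expression plasmid built on the commercial pcDNA5-FRT-TO backbone, designed for tetracycline-regulated expression of SARS-CoV-2 Nsp5 from a defined genomic locus. It is maintained in E. coli at high copy through a ColE1/pUC-type origin and selected with ampicillin via the β-lactamase gene. A partial f1 origin and remnants of lac regulatory sequence are also annotated in the backbone.

The expression cassette consists of the CMV immediate-early enhancer and promoter followed by two short tet operator matches, the arrangement that lets Tet repressor hold transcription off until tetracycline or doxycycline is added in a repressor-expressing host line. Downstream lies a codon-optimized open reading frame of about 920 nt that the annotation tool matches to the SARS-CoV-2 replicase polyprotein 1a. The functional text attached to that match refers to nsp10, but this is generic polyprotein annotation, and the catalogue identifies the insert as Nsp5. The protein carries an N-terminal Flag-His8 tandem tag, which is not annotated separately in the feature table, and the transcript ends at the bGH polyadenylation signal. The cloning sites are not recorded.

An FRT site sits directly upstream of a hygromycin resistance coding sequence, with no full promoter annotated ahead of it, and is followed by an SV40 poly(A) signal. In this design, FLP-mediated recombination into a host cell line bearing a genomic FRT target places the marker behind a resident promoter, so hygromycin resistance reports correct single-copy integration. The construct belongs to a set of integrative vectors for regulated expression of SARS-CoV-2 proteins implicated in RNA metabolism, where the dual tag would suit tandem affinity purification.
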