Features (pLannotate 1.2.2; 21 found; start..end, strand, type, name):
    135..514     +  enhancer       CMV enhancer: human cytomegalovirus immediate early enhancer
    515..718     +  promoter       CMV promoter: human cytomegalovirus (CMV) immediate early promoter
    720..739     +  promoter       PLtetO-1 promoter (fragment): modified phage lambda PL promoter with tet operator sites (Lutz and Bujard, 1997)
    741..760     +  promoter       PLtetO-1 promoter (fragment): modified phage lambda PL promoter with tet operator sites (Lutz and Bujard, 1997)
    768..801     +  promoter       TRE3GV promoter (fragment): 3rd-generation Tet-responsive promoter that can be activated by binding of Tet-On® 3G, optimized for retroviral and lentiviral vectors
    962..1882    +  CDS            R1A_SARS2 (fragment) (sequence partly withheld): Experimental evidence at protein level: Swiss-Prot protein existence level 1. [Non-structural protein 10]: Plays a pivotal role in viral transcription by stimulating both nsp14 3'-5' exoribonuclease and nsp16 2'-O-methyltransferase activities. Therefore plays an essential role in viral mRNAs cap methylation. From Severe acute respiratory syndrome coronavirus 2 (2019-nCoV) (SARS-CoV-2).
   1954..2178    +  polyA_signal   bGH poly(A) signal: bovine growth hormone polyadenylation signal
   2182..2203    +  promoter       SV40 promoter (fragment): SV40 enhancer and early promoter
   2224..2457    +  rep_origin     f1 ori (fragment) (sequence partly withheld): f1 bacteriophage origin of replication; arrow indicates direction of (+) strand synthesis
   2462..2509    +  protein_bind   FRT: FLP-mediated recombination occurs in the 8-bp core sequence TCTAGAAA (Turan and Bode, 2011). FLP recombinase from the Saccharomyces cerevisiae 2μ plasmid
   2517..3539    +  CDS            HygR: aminoglycoside phosphotransferase from E. coli; aph(4)-Ia; confers resistance to hygromycin
   3549..3674    +  CDS            ble (fragment): BLE_KLEPN - Experimental evidence at protein level: Swiss-Prot protein existence level 1. Binding protein with a strong affinity to the bleomycin family of antibiotics. Binds to CL990; an antimitotic-antibiotic compound. From Klebsiella pneumoniae.
   3669..3790    +  polyA_signal   SV40 poly(A) signal: SV40 polyadenylation signal
   3863..3879    -  protein_bind   lac operator: The lac repressor binds to the lac operator to inhibit transcription in E. coli. This inhibition can be relieved by adding lactose or isopropyl-β-D-thiogalactopyranoside (IPTG). lac repressor encoded by lacI
   3887..3917    -  promoter       lac promoter: promoter for the E. coli lac operon
   3932..3953    -  protein_bind   CAP binding site: CAP binding activates transcription in the presence of cAMP. E. coli catabolite activator protein
   3966..4058    -  CDS            lacI (fragment): lac repressor; lacI; The lac repressor binds to the lac operator to inhibit transcription in E. coli. This inhibition can be relieved by adding lactose or isopropyl-β-D-thiogalactopyranoside (IPTG).
   4241..4829    -  rep_origin     ori: high-copy-number ColE1/pMB1/pBR322/pUC origin of replication
   5000..5860    -  CDS            AmpR: β-lactamase; bla; confers resistance to ampicillin, carbenicillin, and related antibiotics
   5861..5965    -  promoter       AmpR promoter: bla
   6024..6076    -  misc_feature   bom (fragment): basis of mobility region from pBR322
>Addgene plasmid #157686 | pcDNA5-FRT-TO-FH-Nsp5 | addgene full sequence | sequence record 307823 | Addgene NGS Result
GGAGGTCGCTGAGTAGTGCGCGAGCAAAATTTAAGCTACAACAAGGCAAGGCTTGACCGACAATTGCATG
AAGAATCTGCTTAGGGTTAGGCGTTTTGCGCTGCTTCGCGATGTACGGGCCAGATATACGCGTTGACATT
GATTATTGACTAGTTATTAATAGTAATCAATTACGGGGTCATTAGTTCATAGCCCATATATGGAGTTCCG
CGTTACATAACTTACGGTAAATGGCCCGCCTGGCTGACCGCCCAACGACCCCCGCCCATTGACGTCAATA
ATGACGTATGTTCCCATAGTAACGCCAATAGGGACTTTCCATTGACGTCAATGGGTGGAGTATTTACGGT
AAACTGCCCACTTGGCAGTACATCAAGTGTATCATATGCCAAGTACGCCCCCTATTGACGTCAATGACGG
TAAATGGCCCGCCTGGCATTATGCCCAGTACATGACCTTATGGGACTTTCCTACTTGGCAGTACATCTAC
GTATTAGTCATCGCTATTACCATGGTGATGCGGTTTTGGCAGTACATCAATGGGCGTGGATAGCGGTTTG
ACTCACGGGGATTTCCAAGTCTCCACCCCATTGACGTCAATGGGAGTTTGTTTTGGCACCAAAATCAACG
GGACTTTCCAAAATGTCGTAACAACTCCGCCCCATTGACGCAAATGGGCGGTAGGCGTGTACGGTGGGAG
GTCTATATAAGCAGAGCTCTCCCTATCAGTGATAGAGATCTCCCTATCAGTGATAGAGATCGTCGACGAG
CTCGTTTAGTGAACCGTCAGATCGCCTGGAGACGCCATCCACGCTGTTTTGACCTCCATAGAAGACACCG
GGACCGATCCAGCCTCCGGACTCTAGCGTTTAAACTTAAGCTTGAGATGGACTATAAAGATGACGATGAC
AAGGCCGCAGCCGCACATCACCACCATCATCACCATCACGGATCCGGGATG
[918 nt withheld, positions 962-1879]
GCCTAGGAGATATCCAGCACAGTGGCGGCCGCTCGAGTCTAGAGGGCCCGTTTAAACCCGCTGATCAGCC
TCGACTGTGCCTTCTAGTTGCCAGCCATCTGTTGTTTGCCCCTCCCCCGTGCCTTCCTTGACCCTGGAAG
GTGCCACTCCCACTGTCCTTTCCTAATAAAATGAGGAAATTGCATCGCATTGTCTGAGTAGGTGTCATTC
TATTCTGGGGGGTGGGGTGGGGCAGGACAGCAAGGGGGAGGATTGGGAAGACAATAGCAGGCATGCTGGG
GATGCGGTGGGCTCTATGGCTTCTGAGGCGGAAAGAACCAGCTGGGGCTCTAGGGGGTATCCCC
[124 nt withheld, positions 2224-2347]
C
[91 nt withheld, positions 2349-2439]
AGGGTGATGGTTCACGTACCTAGAAGTTCCTATTCCGAAGTTCCTATTCTCTAGAAAGTATAGGAACTTC
CTTGGCCAAAAAGCCTGAACTCACCGCGACGTCTGTCGAGAAGTTTCTGATCGAAAAGTTCGACAGCGTC
TCCGACCTGATGCAGCTCTCGGAGGGCGAAGAATCTCGTGCTTTCAGCTTCGATGTAGGAGGGCGTGGAT
ATGTCCTGCGGGTAAATAGCTGCGCCGATGGTTTCTACAAAGATCGTTATGTTTATCGGCACTTTGCATC
GGCCGCGCTCCCGATTCCGGAAGTGCTTGACATTGGGGAATTCAGCGAGAGCCTGACCTATTGCATCTCC
CGCCGTGCACAGGGTGTCACGTTGCAAGACCTGCCTGAAACCGAACTGCCCGCTGTTCTGCAGCCGGTCG
CGGAGGCCATGGATGCGATCGCTGCGGCCGATCTTAGCCAGACGAGCGGGTTCGGCCCATTCGGACCGCA
AGGAATCGGTCAATACACTACATGGCGTGATTTCATATGCGCGATTGCTGATCCCCATGTGTATCACTGG
CAAACTGTGATGGACGACACCGTCAGTGCGTCCGTCGCGCAGGCTCTCGATGAGCTGATGCTTTGGGCCG
AGGACTGCCCCGAAGTCCGGCACCTCGTGCACGCGGATTTCGGCTCCAACAATGTCCTGACGGACAATGG
CCGCATAACAGCGGTCATTGACTGGAGCGAGGCGATGTTCGGGGATTCCCAATACGAGGTCGCCAACATC
TTCTTCTGGAGGCCGTGGTTGGCTTGTATGGAGCAGCAGACGCGCTACTTCGAGCGGAGGCATCCGGAGC
TTGCAGGATCGCCGCGGCTCCGGGCGTATATGCTCCGCATTGGTCTTGACCAACTCTATCAGAGCTTGGT
TGACGGCAATTTCGATGATGCAGCTTGGGCGCAGGGTCGATGCGACGCAATCGTCCGATCCGGAGCCGGG
ACTGTCGGGCGTACACAAATCGCCCGCAGAAGCGCGGCCGTCTGGACCGATGGCTGTGTAGAAGTACTCG
CCGATAGTGGAAACCGACGCCCCAGCACTCGTCCGAGGGCAAAGGAATAGCACGTACTACGAGATTTCGA
TTCCACCGCCGCCTTCTATGAAAGGTTGGGCTTCGGAATCGTTTTCCGGGACGCCGGCTGGATGATCCTC
CAGCGCGGGGATCTCATGCTGGAGTTCTTCGCCCACCCCAACTTGTTTATTGCAGCTTATAATGGTTACA
AATAAAGCAATAGCATCACAAATTTCACAAATAAAGCATTTTTTTCACTGCATTCTAGTTGTGGTTTGTC
CAAACTCATCAATGTATCTTATCATGTCTGTATACCGTCGACCTCTAGCTAGAGCTTGGCGTAATCATGG
TCATAGCTGTTTCCTGTGTGAAATTGTTATCCGCTCACAATTCCACACAACATACGAGCCGGAAGCATAA
AGTGTAAAGCCTGGGGTGCCTAATGAGTGAGCTAACTCACATTAATTGCGTTGCGCTCACTGCCCGCTTT
CCAGTCGGGAAACCTGTCGTGCCAGCTGCATTAATGAATCGGCCAACGCGCGGGGAGAGGCGGTTTGCGT
ATTGGGCGCTCTTCCGCTTCCTCGCTCACTGACTCGCTGCGCTCGGTCGTTCGGCTGCGGCGAGCGGTAT
CAGCTCACTCAAAGGCGGTAATACGGTTATCCACAGAATCAGGGGATAACGCAGGAAAGAACATGTGAGC
AAAAGGCCAGCAAAAGGCCAGGAACCGTAAAAAGGCCGCGTTGCTGGCGTTTTTCCATAGGCTCCGCCCC
CCTGACGAGCATCACAAAAATCGACGCTCAAGTCAGAGGTGGCGAAACCCGACAGGACTATAAAGATACC
AGGCGTTTCCCCCTGGAAGCTCCCTCGTGCGCTCTCCTGTTCCGACCCTGCCGCTTACCGGATACCTGTC
CGCCTTTCTCCCTTCGGGAAGCGTGGCGCTTTCTCATAGCTCACGCTGTAGGTATCTCAGTTCGGTGTAG
GTCGTTCGCTCCAAGCTGGGCTGTGTGCACGAACCCCCCGTTCAGCCCGACCGCTGCGCCTTATCCGGTA
ACTATCGTCTTGAGTCCAACCCGGTAAGACACGACTTATCGCCACTGGCAGCAGCCACTGGTAACAGGAT
TAGCAGAGCGAGGTATGTAGGCGGTGCTACAGAGTTCTTGAAGTGGTGGCCTAACTACGGCTACACTAGA
AGAACAGTATTTGGTATCTGCGCTCTGCTGAAGCCAGTTACCTTCGGAAAAAGAGTTGGTAGCTCTTGAT
CCGGCAAACAAACCACCGCTGGTAGCGGTGGTTTTTTTGTTTGCAAGCAGCAGATTACGCGCAGAAAAAA
AGGATCTCAAGAAGATCCTTTGATCTTTTCTACGGGGTCTGACGCTCAGTGGAACGAAAACTCACGTTAA
GGGATTTTGGTCATGAGATTATCAAAAAGGATCTTCACCTAGATCCTTTTAAATTAAAAATGAAGTTTTA
AATCAATCTAAAGTATATATGAGTAAACTTGGTCTGACAGTTACCAATGCTTAATCAGTGAGGCACCTAT
CTCAGCGATCTGTCTATTTCGTTCATCCATAGTTGCCTGACTCCCCGTCGTGTAGATAACTACGATACGG
GAGGGCTTACCATCTGGCCCCAGTGCTGCAATGATACCGCGAGACCCACGCTCACCGGCTCCAGATTTAT
CAGCAATAAACCAGCCAGCCGGAAGGGCCGAGCGCAGAAGTGGTCCTGCAACTTTATCCGCCTCCATCCA
GTCTATTAATTGTTGCCGGGAAGCTAGAGTAAGTAGTTCGCCAGTTAATAGTTTGCGCAACGTTGTTGCC
ATTGCTACAGGCATCGTGGTGTCACGCTCGTCGTTTGGTATGGCTTCATTCAGCTCCGGTTCCCAACGAT
CAAGGCGAGTTACATGATCCCCCATGTTGTGCAAAAAAGCGGTTAGCTCCTTCGGTCCTCCGATCGTTGT
CAGAAGTAAGTTGGCCGCAGTGTTATCACTCATGGTTATGGCAGCACTGCATAATTCTCTTACTGTCATG
CCATCCGTAAGATGCTTTTCTGTGACTGGTGAGTACTCAACCAAGTCATTCTGAGAATAGTGTATGCGGC
GACCGAGTTGCTCTTGCCCGGCGTCAATACGGGATAATACCGCGCCACATAGCAGAACTTTAAAAGTGCT
CATCATTGGAAAACGTTCTTCGGGGCGAAAACTCTCAAGGATCTTACCGCTGTTGAGATCCAGTTCGATG
TAACCCACTCGTGCACCCAACTGATCTTCAGCATCTTTTACTTTCACCAGCGTTTCTGGGTGAGCAAAAA
CAGGAAGGCAAAATGCCGCAAAAAAGGGAATAAGGGCGACACGGAAATGTTGAATACTCATACTCTTCCT
TTTTCAATATTATTGAAGCATTTATCAGGGTTATTGTCTCATGAGCGGATACATATTTGAATGTATTTAG
AAAAATAAACAAATAGGGGTTCCGCGCACATTTCCCCGAAAAGTGCCACCTGACGTCGACGGATCGGGAG
ATCTCCCGATCCCCTATGGTGCACTCTCAGTACAATCTGCTCTGATGCCGCATAGTTAAGCCAGTATCTG
CTCCCTGCTTGTGTGTT
